Addgene plasmid #91140: pDIRECT_23C
Purpose: Direct Cloning, Type: T-DNA, Engineering Reagent: 35S:Csy4-P2A-AtCas9 + CmYLCV:gRNAs with Csy4 spacers , Plant Selection: 2x35S:bar
Depositing lab: Daniel Voytas. Depositing organization: University of Minnesota. Publication: A multi-purpose toolkit to enable advanced genome engineering in plants. Cermak T, Curtin SJ, Gil-Humanes J, Cegan R, Kono TJY, Konecna E, Belanto JJ, Starker CG, Mathre JW, Greenstein RL, Voytas DF. Plant Cell. 2017 May 18. pii: tpc.00922.2016. doi: 10.1105/tpc.16.00922. PubMed 28522548.
Backbone
  Vector backbone: pTRANS_230d
  Vector type: Plant Expression, CRISPR
  Selectable markers: Basta
Growth in bacteria
  Bacterial resistance: Kanamycin, 50 μg/mL
  Growth temperature: 37°C
  Growth strain: ccdB Survival
  Copy number: High Copy
Gene/Insert
  Gene/Insert name: Engineering Reagent: 35S:Csy4-P2A-AtCas9 + CmYLCV:gRNAs with Csy4 spacers
  Species: Synthetic
  Cloning method: Restriction Enzyme; 5′ cloning site unknown (unknown if destroyed); 3′ cloning site unknown (unknown if destroyed)
  Sequencing primers: 5′ unknown
Terms and licenses: Academic/Nonprofit Terms; Industry Terms: Not Available to Industry
How to cite: pDIRECT_23C was a gift from Daniel Voytas (Addgene plasmid # 91140 ; http://n2t.net/addgene:91140 ; RRID:Addgene_91140)
