[The description below was written by a language model from this plasmid's Addgene catalogue record and pLannotate feature annotations shown in this document.]
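Description:
pDIRECT_23C is a binary T-DNA vector for plant genome editing, built on the pTRANS_230d backbone and intended for direct, one-step cloning of guide RNAs into a plasmid that already carries the nuclease and the plant selection marker. It is about 15.7 kb. Outside the T-DNA borders it carries a ColE1/pMB1-type origin with the pBR322 bom site for high-copy propagation in E. coli. It also carries the pVS1 oriV, RepA and StaA functions for replication and stable maintenance in Agrobacterium, and an aphA-3 kanamycin resistance gene for bacterial selection.

Between the nopaline-type left and right border repeats there are three units. Next to the left border, and in reverse orientation, an enhanced (duplicated-enhancer) CaMV 35S promoter drives bar, terminated by the CaMV poly(A) signal. bar encodes phosphinothricin acetyltransferase, which allows Basta/glufosinate selection of transformed plants. A CaMV 35S promoter then drives a single open reading frame encoding the Csy4 (Cas6f) endoribonuclease joined through a P2A peptide to the Cas9 listed as AtCas9, ending at the Arabidopsis HSP18.2 terminator. The P2A sequence yields the two proteins separately.

The third unit is the guide RNA cassette, described in the catalogue as driven by the CmYLCV promoter, although the feature table does not annotate that promoter. The table shows an S. pyogenes gRNA scaffold followed by a ccdB counter-selection cassette and a CaMV poly(A) signal. The toxic ccdB gene explains the need for a ccdB-resistant host strain, and it is presumably replaced when guides are cloned in. Guide arrays are transcribed as one Pol II transcript with Csy4 recognition spacers, and Csy4 cleaves this into individual gRNAs, enabling multiplexed editing.
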