Features (pLannotate 1.2.2; 28 found; start..end, strand, type, name):
    291..1085    -  CDS            KanR: aminoglycoside phosphotransferase; aphA-3; confers resistance to kanamycin
   1510..1534    +  misc_feature   LB T-DNA repeat: left border repeat from nopaline C58 T-DNA
   1612..1786    -  polyA_signal   CaMV poly(A) signal: cauliflower mosaic virus polyadenylation signal
   1796..2344    -  CDS            bar: PAT_STRHY - Experimental evidence at protein level: Swiss-Prot protein existence level 1. Inactivates phosphinothricin (PPT) by transfer of an acetyl group from acetyl CoA. Can also acetylate demethylphosphinothricin but not PTT or glutamate. This enzyme is an effector of phosphinothricin tripeptide (PTT or bialaphos) resistance. From Streptomyces hygroscopicus. Introduced by genetic manipulation and expressed in glufosinate-tolerant maize by Dekalb Genetics.
   2389..3065    -  promoter       CaMV 35S promoter (enhanced): cauliflower mosaic virus 35S promoter with a duplicated enhancer region
   3155..3243    +  CDS            lacI (fragment): lac repressor; lacI; The lac repressor binds to the lac operator to inhibit transcription in E. coli. This inhibition can be relieved by adding lactose or isopropyl-β-D-thiogalactopyranoside (IPTG).
   3256..3277    +  protein_bind   CAP binding site: CAP binding activates transcription in the presence of cAMP. E. coli catabolite activator protein
   3292..3322    +  promoter       lac promoter: promoter for the E. coli lac operon
   3326..3348    +  protein_bind   lac operator (fragment): The lac repressor binds to the lac operator to inhibit transcription in E. coli. This inhibition can be relieved by adding lactose or isopropyl-β-D-thiogalactopyranoside (IPTG). lac repressor encoded by lacI
   3379..3404    +  misc_feature   MCS (fragment): pUC18/19 multiple cloning site
   3900..4241    +  promoter       CaMV 35S promoter: strong constitutive promoter from cauliflower mosaic virus
   4267..4827    +  CDS            cas6f: CAS6_PSEAB - Also known as csy4. Experimental evidence at protein level: Swiss-Prot protein existence level 1. CRISPR (clustered regularly interspaced short palindromic repeat) is an adaptive immune system that provides protection against mobile genetic elements (viruses, transposable elements and conjugative plasmids). CRISPR clusters contain sequences complementary to antecedent mobile elements and target invading nucleic acids. CRISPR clusters are transcribed and processed into CRISPR RNA (crRNA). Processes pre-crRNA into individual crRNA units. Absolutely required for crRNA production or s
   4894..8997    +  CDS            cas9: CAS9_STRP1 - Also known as csn1 From Streptococcus pyogenes serotype M1.
   9041..9289    +  terminator     HSP terminator: efficient transcription terminator from the Arabidopsis thaliana heat shock protein 18.2 gene (Nagaya et al., 2010)
   9814..9889    +  misc_RNA       gRNA scaffold: guide RNA scaffold for the Streptococcus pyogenes CRISPR/Cas9 system
   9910..9975    +  intron         PDK intron (fragment): pdk; modified pyruvate orthophosphate dikinase intron from Flaveria trinervia 3.0
  10066..10224   +  CDS            ccdA (fragment): CCDA_ECO57 - Also known as H, letA. Experimental evidence at protein level: Swiss-Prot protein existence level 1. Antitoxin component of a type II toxin-antitoxin (TA) system which inhibits the post-segregational killing (PSK) of plasmid-free cells, also referred to as a plasmid addiction system. Binds to and blocks the activity of CcdB; will also remove bound CcdB protein from the CcdB-GyrA complex by forming a CcdA-CcdB complex, a process termed rejuvenation. Functions as a transcriptional corepressor for the ccdAB operon, repression also requires CcdB (By similarity). From Escherichia coli
  10229..10531   +  CDS            ccdB: CCDB_ECOLI - Also known as G, letB, letD. Experimental evidence at protein level: Swiss-Prot protein existence level 1. Toxic component of a type II toxin-antitoxin (TA) system, functioning in plasmid maintainence. Responsible for the post- segregational killing (PSK) of plasmid-free cells, also referred to as a plasmid addiction system. Half-life of over 2 hours. Cell killing by CcdB is accompanied by filamentation, defects in chromosome and plasmid segregation, defects in cell division, formation of anucleate cells, decreased DNA synthesis and plasmid loss. Interferes with the activity of DN
  10562..10736   +  polyA_signal   CaMV poly(A) signal: cauliflower mosaic virus polyadenylation signal
  10754..10908   +  CDS            lacZα (fragment): LacZα fragment of β-galactosidase; lacZ fragment
  10974..10998   +  misc_feature   RB T-DNA repeat: right border repeat from nopaline C58 T-DNA
  11338..11739   +  CDS            Y4CG_SINFN (fragment): Protein inferred from homology: Swiss-Prot protein existence level 3. From Sinorhizobium fredii (strain NBRC 101917 / NGR234).
  12299..12928   +  CDS            pVS1 StaA: stability protein from the Pseudomonas plasmid pVS1 (Heeb et al., 2000)
  13357..14430   +  CDS            pVS1 RepA: replication protein from the Pseudomonas plasmid pVS1 (Heeb et al., 2000)
  14496..14690   +  rep_origin     pVS1 oriV: origin of replication for the Pseudomonas plasmid pVS1 (Heeb et al., 2000)
  14893..14932   +  CDS            rop (fragment): Rop protein, which maintains plasmids at low copy number; rop
  15034..15174   +  misc_feature   bom: basis of mobility region from pBR322
  15360..204     -  rep_origin     ori (across the origin): high-copy-number ColE1/pMB1/pBR322/pUC origin of replication
>Addgene plasmid #91140 | pDIRECT_23C | addgene full sequence | sequence record 182268 | Addgene NGS Result
GTAGGCGGTGCTACAGAGTTCTTGAAGTGGTGGCCTAACTACGGCTACACTAGAAGGACAGTATTTGGTA
TCTGCGCTCTGCTGAAGCCAGTTACCTTCGGAAAAAGAGTTGGTAGCTCTTGATCCGGCAAACAAACCAC
CGCTGGTAGCGGTGGTTTTTTTGTTTGCAAGCAGCAGATTACGCGCAGAAAAAAAGGATCTCAAGAAGAT
CCTTTGATCTTTTCTACGGGGTCTGACGCTCAGTGGAACGAAAACTCACGTTAAGGGATTTTGGTCATGC
ATTCTAGGTACTAAAACAATTCATCCAGTAAAATATAATATTTTATTTTCTCCCAATCAGGCTTGATCCC
CAGTAAGTCAAAAAATAGCTCGACATACTGTTCTTCCCCGATATCCTCCCTGATCGACCGGACGCAGAAG
GCAATGTCATACCACTTGTCCGCCCTGCCGCTTCTCCCAAGATCAATAAAGCCACTTACTTTGCCATCTT
TCACAAAGATGTTGCTGTCTCCCAGGTCGCCGTGGGAAAAGACAAGTTCCTCTTCGGGCTTTTCCGTCTT
TAAAAAATCATACAGCTCGCGCGGATCTTTAAATGGAGTGTCTTCTTCCCAGTTTTCGCAATCCACATCG
GCCAGATCGTTATTCAGTAAGTAATCCAATTCGGCTAAGCGGCTGTCTAAGCTATTCGTATAGGGACAAT
CCGATATGTCGATGGAGTGAAAGAGCCTGATGCACTCCGCATACAGCTCGATAATCTTTTCAGGGCTTTG
TTCATCTTCATACTCTTCCGAGCAAAGGACGCCATCGGCCTCACTCATGAGCAGATTGCTCCAGCCATCA
TGCCGTTCAAAGTGCAGGACCTTTGGAACAGGCAGCTTTCCTTCCAGCCATAGCATCATGTCCTTTTCCC
GTTCCACATCATAGGTGGTCCCTTTATACCGGCTGTCCGTCATTTTTAAATATAGGTTTTCATTTTCTCC
CACCAGCTTATATACCTTAGCAGGAGACATTCCTTCCGTATCTTTTACGCAGCGGTATTTTTCGATCAGT
TTTTTCAATTCCGGTGATATTCTCATTTTAGCCATTTATTATTTCCTTCCTCTTTTCTACAGTATTTAAA
GATACCCCAAGAAGCTAATTATAACAAGACGAACTCCAATTCACTGTTCCTTGCATTCTAAAACCTTAAA
TACCAGAAAACAGCTTTTTCAAAGTTGTTTTCAAAGTTGGCGTATAACATAGTATCGACGGAGCCGATTT
TGAAACCGCGGTGATCACAGGCAGCAACGCTCTGTCATCGTTACAATCAACATGCTACCCTCCGCGAGAT
CATCCGTGTTTCAAACCCGGCAGCTTAGTTGCCGTTCTTCCGAATAGCATCGGTAACATGAGCAAAGTCT
GCCGCCTTACAACGGCTCTCCCGCTGACGCCGTCCCGGACTGATGGGCTGCCTGTATCGAGTGGTGATTT
TGTGCCGAGCTGCCGGTCGGGGAGCTGTTGGCTGGCTGGTGGCAGGATATATTGTGGTGTAAACAAATTG
ACGCTTAGACAACTTAATAACACATTGCGGACGTTTTTAATGTACTGAATTAACGCCGAATTAATTCGGG
GGATCTGGATTTTAGTACTGGATTTTGGTTTTAGGAATTAGAAATTTTATTGATAGAAGTATTTTACAAA
TACAAATACATACTAAGGGTTTCTTATATGCTCAACACATGAGCGAAACCCTATAGGAACCCTAATTCCC
TTATCTGGGAACTACTCACACATTATTATGGAGAAACTCGAGTCAAATCTCGGTGACGGGCAGGACCGGA
CGGGGCGGTACCGGCAGGCTGAAGTCCAGCTGCCAGAAACCCACGTCATGCCAGTTCCCGTGCTTGAAGC
CGGCCGCCCGCAGCATGCCGCGGGGGGCATATCCGAGCGCCTCGTGCATGCGCACGCTCGGGTCGTTGGG
CAGCCCGATGACAGCGACCACGCTCTTGAAGCCCTGTGCCTCCAGGGACTTCAGCAGATGGGTGTAGAGC
GTGGAGCCCAGTCCCGTCCGCTGGTGGCGGGGGCTGACGTACACGGTCGACTCGGCCGTCCAGTCGTAGG
CGTTGCGTGCCTTCCAGGGGCCCGCGTAGGCGATGCCGGCGACCTCGCCGTCCACCTCGGCGACGAGCCA
GGGATAGCGCTCCCGCAGACGGACGAGGTCGTCCGTCCACTCCTGCGGTTCCTGCGGCTCGGTACGGAAG
TTGACCGTGCTTGTCTCGATGTAGTGGTTGACGATGGTGCAGACCGCCGGCATGTCCGCCTCGGTGGCAC
GGCGGATGTCGGCCGGGCGTCGTTCTGGGCTCATGGTAGACTCGAGAGAGATAGATTTGTAGAGAGAGAC
TGGTGATTTCAGCGTGTCCTCTCCAAATGAAATGAACTTCCTTATATAGAGGAAGGGTCTTGCGAAGGAT
AGTGGGATTGTGCGTCATCCCTTACGTCAGTGGAGATATCACATCAATCCACTTGCTTTGAAGACGTGGT
TGGAACGTCTTCTTTTTCCACGATGCTCCTCGTGGGTGGGGGTCCATCTTTGGGACCACTGTCGGCAGAG
GCATCTTGAACGATAGCCTTTCCTTTATCGCAATGATGGCATTTGTAGGTGCCACCTTCCTTTTCTACTG
TCCTTTTGATGAAGTGACAGATAGCTGGGCAATGGAATCCGAGGAGGTTTCCCGATATTACCCTTTGTTG
AAAAGTCTCAATAGCCCTTTGGTCTTCTGAGACTGTATCTTTGATATTCTTGGAGTAGACGAGAGTGTCG
TGCTCCACCATGTTCACATCAATCCACTTGCTTTGAAGACGTGGTTGGAACGTCTTCTTTTTCCACGATG
CTCCTCGTGGGTGGGGGTCCATCTTTGGGACCACTGTCGGCAGAGGCATCTTGAACGATAGCCTTTCCTT
TATCGCAATGATGGCATTTGTAGGTGCCACCTTCCTTTTCTACTGTCCTTTTGATGAAGTGACAGATAGC
TGGGCAATGGAATCCGAGGAGGTTTCCCGATATTACCCTTTGTTGAAAAGTCTCAATAGCCCTTTGGTCT
TCTGAGACTGTATCTTTGATATTCTTGGAGTAGACGAGAGTGTCGTGCTCCACCATGTTGGCAAGCTGCT
CTAGCCAATACGCAAACCGCCTCTCCCCGCGCGTTGGCCGATTCATTAATGCAGCTGGCACGACAGGTTT
CCCGACTGGAAAGCGGGCAGTGAGCGCAACGCAATTAATGTGAGTTAGCTCACTCATTAGGCACCCCAGG
CTTTACACTTTATGCTTCCGGCTCGTATGTTGTGTGGAATTGTGAGCGGATAACAATTTCACACAGGAAA
CAGCTATGACATGATTACGAATTCGAGCTCGGTACCCGGGGATCGGCGCGCCAGATTTGCCTTTTCAATT
TCAGAAAGAATGCTAACCCACAGATGGTTAGAGAGGCTTACGCAGCAGGTATCATCAAGACGATCTACCC
GAGCAATAATCTCCAGGAAATCAAATACCTTCCCAAGAAGGTTAAAGATGCAGTCAAAAGATTCAGGACT
AACTGCATCAAGAACACAGAGAAAGATATATTTCTCAAGATCAGAAGTACTATTCCAGTATGGACGATTC
AAGGCTTGCTTCACAAACCAAGGCAAGTAATAGAGATTGGAGTCTCTAAAAAGGTAGTTCCCACTGAATC
AAAGGCCATGGAGTCAAAGATTCAAATAGAGGACCTAACAGAACTCGCCGTAAAGACTGGCGAACAGTTC
ATACAGAGTCTCTTACGACTCAATGACAAGAAGAAAATCTTCGTCAACATGGTGGAGCACGACACACTTG
TCTACTCCAAAAATATCAAAGATACAGTCTCAGAAGACCAAAGGGCAATTGAGACTTTTCAACAAAGGGT
AATATCCGGAAACCTCCTCGGATTCCATTGCCCAGCTATCTGTCACTTTATTGTGAAGATAGTGGAAAAG
GAAGGTGGCTCCTACAAATGCCATCATTGCGATAAAGGAAAGGCCATCGTTGAAGATGCCTCTGCCGACA
GTGGTCCCAAAGATGGACCCCCACCCACGAGGAGCATCGTGGAAAAAGAAGACGTTCCAACCACGTCTTC
AAAGCAAGTGGATTGATGTGATATCTCCACTGACGTAAGGGATGACGCACAATCCCACTATCCTTCGCAA
GACCCTTCCTCTATATAAGGAAGTTCATTTCATTTGGAGAGAACACGGGGGACTCCTGCAGGAAAAATGG
ATCATTATCTTGATATTAGACTTAGACCTGATCCAGAATTTCCACCAGCTCAACTTATGTCTGTTCTTTT
TGGAAAACTTCATCAAGCTCTTGTTGCTCAAGGAGGAGATAGAATTGGAGTTTCTTTTCCTGATCTTGAT
GAATCAAGATCAAGACTTGGAGAAAGACTTAGAATTCATGCTTCTGCTGATGATCTTAGAGCTTTGCTTG
CTAGACCTTGGCTTGAAGGACTTAGAGATCATCTTCAATTTGGAGAACCAGCTGTTGTTCCACATCCAAC
TCCTTATAGACAAGTTTCAAGAGTTCAAGCTAAATCTAATCCAGAAAGACTTAGAAGAAGACTTATGAGA
AGACATGATCTTTCTGAAGAAGAAGCTAGAAAAAGAATTCCTGATACTGTTGCTAGAGCTTTGGATTTGC
CTTTTGTTACACTTAGATCACAATCTACTGGACAACATTTTAGACTTTTTATTAGACATGGACCACTTCA
AGTTACTGCTGAAGAAGGAGGATTTACTTGTTATGGACTTTCTAAGGGAGGTTTTGTTCCTTGGTTTGGA
TCTGGAGCTACTAATTTTTCTCTTCTTAAGCAAGCTGGAGATGTTGAAGAAAATCCTGGACCCATGGATA
AGAAGTACTCTATCGGACTCGATATCGGAACTAACTCTGTGGGATGGGCTGTGATCACCGATGAGTACAA
GGTGCCATCTAAGAAGTTCAAGGTTCTCGGAAACACCGATAGGCACTCTATCAAGAAAAACCTTATCGGT
GCTCTCCTCTTCGATTCTGGTGAAACTGCTGAGGCTACCAGACTCAAGAGAACCGCTAGAAGAAGGTACA
CCAGAAGAAAGAACAGGATCTGCTACCTCCAAGAGATCTTCTCTAACGAGATGGCTAAAGTGGATGATTC
ATTCTTCCACAGGCTCGAAGAGTCATTCCTCGTGGAAGAAGATAAGAAGCACGAGAGGCACCCTATCTTC
GGAAACATCGTTGATGAGGTGGCATACCACGAGAAGTACCCTACTATCTACCACCTCAGAAAGAAGCTCG
TTGATTCTACTGATAAGGCTGATCTCAGGCTCATCTACCTCGCTCTCGCTCACATGATCAAGTTCAGAGG
ACACTTCCTCATCGAGGGTGATCTCAACCCTGATAACTCTGATGTGGATAAGTTGTTCATCCAGCTCGTG
CAGACCTACAACCAGCTTTTCGAAGAGAACCCTATCAACGCTTCAGGTGTGGATGCTAAGGCTATCCTCT
CTGCTAGGCTCTCTAAGTCAAGAAGGCTTGAGAACCTCATTGCTCAGCTCCCTGGTGAGAAGAAGAACGG
ACTTTTCGGAAACTTGATCGCTCTCTCTCTCGGACTCACCCCTAACTTCAAGTCTAACTTCGATCTCGCT
GAGGATGCAAAGCTCCAGCTCTCAAAGGATACCTACGATGATGATCTCGATAACCTCCTCGCTCAGATCG
GAGATCAGTACGCTGATTTGTTCCTCGCTGCTAAGAACCTCTCTGATGCTATCCTCCTCAGTGATATCCT
CAGAGTGAACACCGAGATCACCAAGGCTCCACTCTCAGCTTCTATGATCAAGAGATACGATGAGCACCAC
CAGGATCTCACACTTCTCAAGGCTCTTGTTAGACAGCAGCTCCCAGAGAAGTACAAAGAGATTTTCTTCG
ATCAGTCTAAGAACGGATACGCTGGTTACATCGATGGTGGTGCATCTCAAGAAGAGTTCTACAAGTTCAT
CAAGCCTATCCTCGAGAAGATGGATGGAACCGAGGAACTCCTCGTGAAGCTCAATAGAGAGGATCTTCTC
AGAAAGCAGAGGACCTTCGATAACGGATCTATCCCTCATCAGATCCACCTCGGAGAGTTGCACGCTATCC
TTAGAAGGCAAGAGGATTTCTACCCATTCCTCAAGGATAACAGGGAAAAGATTGAGAAGATTCTCACCTT
CAGAATCCCTTACTACGTGGGACCTCTCGCTAGAGGAAACTCAAGATTCGCTTGGATGACCAGAAAGTCT
GAGGAAACCATCACCCCTTGGAACTTCGAAGAGGTGGTGGATAAGGGTGCTAGTGCTCAGTCTTTCATCG
AGAGGATGACCAACTTCGATAAGAACCTTCCAAACGAGAAGGTGCTCCCTAAGCACTCTTTGCTCTACGA
GTACTTCACCGTGTACAACGAGTTGACCAAGGTTAAGTACGTGACCGAGGGAATGAGGAAGCCTGCTTTT
TTGTCAGGTGAGCAAAAGAAGGCTATCGTTGATCTCTTGTTCAAGACCAACAGAAAGGTGACCGTGAAGC
AGCTCAAAGAGGATTACTTCAAGAAAATCGAGTGCTTCGATTCAGTTGAGATTTCTGGTGTTGAGGATAG
GTTCAACGCATCTCTCGGAACCTACCACGATCTCCTCAAGATCATTAAGGATAAGGATTTCTTGGATAAC
GAGGAAAACGAGGATATCTTGGAGGATATCGTTCTTACCCTCACCCTCTTTGAAGATAGAGAGATGATTG
AAGAAAGGCTCAAGACCTACGCTCATCTCTTCGATGATAAGGTGATGAAGCAGTTGAAGAGAAGAAGATA
CACTGGTTGGGGAAGGCTCTCAAGAAAGCTCATTAACGGAATCAGGGATAAGCAGTCTGGAAAGACAATC
CTTGATTTCCTCAAGTCTGATGGATTCGCTAACAGAAACTTCATGCAGCTCATCCACGATGATTCTCTCA
CCTTTAAAGAGGATATCCAGAAGGCTCAGGTTTCAGGACAGGGTGATAGTCTCCATGAGCATATCGCTAA
CCTCGCTGGATCTCCTGCAATCAAGAAGGGAATCCTCCAGACTGTGAAGGTTGTGGATGAGTTGGTGAAG
GTGATGGGAAGGCATAAGCCTGAGAACATCGTGATCGAAATGGCTAGAGAGAACCAGACCACTCAGAAGG
GACAGAAGAACTCTAGGGAAAGGATGAAGAGGATCGAGGAAGGTATCAAAGAGCTTGGATCTCAGATCCT
CAAAGAGCACCCTGTTGAGAACACTCAGCTCCAGAATGAGAAGCTCTACCTCTACTACCTCCAGAACGGA
AGGGATATGTATGTGGATCAAGAGTTGGATATCAACAGGCTCTCTGATTACGATGTTGATCATATCGTGC
CACAGTCATTCTTGAAGGATGATTCTATCGATAACAAGGTGCTCACCAGGTCTGATAAGAACAGGGGTAA
GAGTGATAACGTGCCAAGTGAAGAGGTTGTGAAGAAAATGAAGAACTATTGGAGGCAGCTCCTCAACGCT
AAGCTCATCACTCAGAGAAAGTTCGATAACTTGACTAAGGCTGAGAGGGGAGGACTCTCTGAATTGGATA
AGGCAGGATTCATCAAGAGGCAGCTTGTGGAAACCAGGCAGATCACTAAGCACGTTGCACAGATCCTCGA
TTCTAGGATGAACACCAAGTACGATGAGAACGATAAGTTGATCAGGGAAGTGAAGGTTATCACCCTCAAG
TCAAAGCTCGTGTCTGATTTCAGAAAGGATTTCCAATTCTACAAGGTGAGGGAAATCAACAACTACCACC
ACGCTCACGATGCTTACCTTAACGCTGTTGTTGGAACCGCTCTCATCAAGAAGTATCCTAAGCTCGAGTC
AGAGTTCGTGTACGGTGATTACAAGGTGTACGATGTGAGGAAGATGATCGCTAAGTCTGAGCAAGAGATC
GGAAAGGCTACCGCTAAGTATTTCTTCTACTCTAACATCATGAATTTCTTCAAGACCGAGATTACCCTCG
CTAACGGTGAGATCAGAAAGAGGCCACTCATCGAGACAAACGGTGAAACAGGTGAGATCGTGTGGGATAA
GGGAAGGGATTTCGCTACCGTTAGAAAGGTGCTCTCTATGCCACAGGTGAACATCGTTAAGAAAACCGAG
GTGCAGACCGGTGGATTCTCTAAAGAGTCTATCCTCCCTAAGAGGAACTCTGATAAGCTCATTGCTAGGA
AGAAGGATTGGGACCCTAAGAAATACGGTGGTTTCGATTCTCCTACCGTGGCTTACTCTGTTCTCGTTGT
GGCTAAGGTTGAGAAGGGAAAGAGTAAGAAGCTCAAGTCTGTTAAGGAACTTCTCGGAATCACTATCATG
GAAAGGTCATCTTTCGAGAAGAACCCAATCGATTTCCTCGAGGCTAAGGGATACAAAGAGGTTAAGAAGG
ATCTCATCATCAAGCTCCCAAAGTACTCACTCTTCGAACTCGAGAACGGTAGAAAGAGGATGCTCGCTTC
TGCTGGTGAGCTTCAAAAGGGAAACGAGCTTGCTCTCCCATCTAAGTACGTTAACTTTCTTTACCTCGCT
TCTCACTACGAGAAGTTGAAGGGATCTCCAGAAGATAACGAGCAGAAGCAACTTTTCGTTGAGCAGCACA
AGCACTACTTGGATGAGATCATCGAGCAGATCTCTGAGTTCTCTAAAAGGGTGATCCTCGCTGATGCAAA
CCTCGATAAGGTGTTGTCTGCTTACAACAAGCACAGAGATAAGCCTATCAGGGAACAGGCAGAGAACATC
ATCCATCTCTTCACCCTTACCAACCTCGGTGCTCCTGCTGCTTTCAAGTACTTCGATACAACCATCGATA
GGAAGAGATACACCTCTACCAAAGAAGTGCTCGATGCTACCCTCATCCATCAGTCTATCACTGGACTCTA
CGAGACTAGGATCGATCTCTCACAGCTCGGTGGTGATTCAAGGGCTGATCCTAAGAAGAAGAGGAAGGTT
TGACTCGAGATATGAAGATGAAGATGAAATATTTGGTGTGTCAAATAAAAAGCTTGTGTGCTTAAGTTTG
TGTTTTTTTCTTGGCTTGTTGTGTTATGAATTTGTGGCTTTTTCTAATATTAAATGAATGTAAGATCACA
TTATAATGAATAAACAAATGTTTCTATAATCCATTGTGAATGTTTTGTTGGATCTCTTCTGCAGCATATA
ACTACTGTATGTGCTATGGTATGGACTATGGAATATGATTAAAGATAAGGAGCTCCGGTGACGGACGGCG
CGCCGAAGAGCTGGCAGACATACTGTCCCACAAATGAAGATGGAATCTGTAAAAGAAAACGCGTGAAATA
ATGCGTCTGACAAAGGTTAGGTCGGCTGCCTTTAATCAATACCAAAGTGGTCCCTACCACGATGGAAAAA
CTGTGCAGTCGGTTTGGCTTTTTCTGACGAACAAATAAGATTCGTGGCCGACAGGTGGGGGTCCACCATG
TGAAGGCATCTTCAGACTCCAATAATGGAGCAATGACGTAAGGGCTTACGAAATAAGTAAGGGTAGTTTG
GGAAATGTCCACTCACCCGTCAGTCTATAAATACTTAGCCCCTCCCTCATTGTTAAGGGAGCAAAATCTC
AGAGAGATAGTCCTAGAGAGAGAAAGAGAGCAAGTAGCCTAGAAGTAGTCAAGGCGGCGAAGTATTCAGG
CACGTGGCCAGGAAGAAGAAAAGCCAAGACGACGAAAACAGGTAAGAGCTAAGCTTCCTGCAGGTTCACT
GCCGTATAGGCAGGTTTTAGAGCTAGAAATAGCAAGTTAAAATAAGGCTAGTCCGTTATCAACTTGAAAA
AGTGGCACCGAGTCGGTGCGTTCACTGCCGTATAGGCAGAAGCCAGATAACAGTATGCGTATTTGCGCGC
TGATTTTTGCGGTATAAGAATATATACTGATATGTATACCCGAAGTATGTCAAAAGGAGGTATGCTATGA
AGCAGCGTATTACAGTGACAGTTGACAGCGACAGCTATCAGTTGCTCAAGGCATATATGATGTCAATATC
TCCGGTCTGGTAAGCACAACCATGCAGAATGAAGCCCGTCGTCTGCGTGCCGAACGCTGGAAAGCGGAAA
ATCAGGAAGGGATGGCTGAGGTCGCCCGGTTTATTGAAATGAACGGCTCTTTTGCTGACGAGAACAGGGG
CTGGTGAAATGCAGTTTAAGGTTTACACCTATAAAAGAGAGAGCCGTTATCGTCTGTTTGTGGATGTACA
GAGTGATATTATTGACACGCCCGGGCGACGGATGGTGATCCCCCTGGCCAGTGCACGTCTGCTGTCAGAT
AAAGTCTCCCGTGAACTTTACCCGGTGGTGCATATCGGGGATGAAAGCTGGCGCATGATGACCACCGATA
TGGCCAGTGTGCCGGTTTCCGTTATCGGGGAAGAAGTGGCTGATCTCAGCCACCGCGAAAATGACATCAA
AAACGCCATTAACCTGATGTTCTGGGGAATATAAGCTCTTCAGTCGATCGACAAGCTCGAGTTTCTCCAT
AATAATGTGTGAGTAGTTCCCAGATAAGGGAATTAGGGTTCCTATAGGGTTTCGCTCATGTGTTGAGCAT
ATAAGAAACCCTTAGTATGTATTTGTATTTGTAAAATACTTCTATCAATAAAATTTCTAATTCCTAAAAC
CAAAATCCAGTACTAAAATCCAGATCCCCCGAATTACCGGTGGCACTGGCCGTCGTTTTACAACGTCGTG
ACTGGGAAAACCCTGGCGTTACCCAACTTAATCGCCTTGCAGCACATCCCCCTTTCGCCAGCTGGCGTAA
TAGCGAAGAGGCCCGCACCGATCGCCCTTCCCAACAGTTGCGCAGCCTGAATGGCGAATGCTAGAGCAGC
TTGAGCTTGGATCAGATTGTCGTTTCCCGCCTTCAGTTTAAACTATCAGTGTTTGACAGGATATATTGGC
GGGTAAACCTAAGAGAAAAGAGCGTTTATTAGAATAATCGGATATTTAAAAGGGCGTGAAAAGGTTTATC
CGTTCGTCCATTTGTATGTGCATGCCAACCACAGGGTTCCCCTCGGGATCAAAGTACTTTGATCCAACCC
CTCCGCTGCTATAGTGCAGTCGGCTTCTGACGTTCAGTGCAGCCGTCTTCTGAAAACGACATGTCGCACA
AGTCCTAAGTTACGCGACAGGCTGCCGCCCTGCCCTTTTCCTGGCGTTTTCTTGTCGCGTGTTTTAGTCG
CATAAAGTAGAATACTTGCGACTAGAACCGGAGACATTACGCCATGAACAAGAGCGCCGCCGCTGGCCTG
CTGGGCTATGCCCGCGTCAGCACCGACGACCAGGACTTGACCAACCAACGGGCCGAACTGCACGCGGCCG
GCTGCACCAAGCTGTTTTCCGAGAAGATCACCGGCACCAGGCGCGACCGCCCGGAGCTGGCCAGGATGCT
TGACCACCTACGCCCTGGCGACGTTGTGACAGTGACCAGGCTAGACCGCCTGGCCCGCAGCACCCGCGAC
CTACTGGACATTGCCGAGCGCATCCAGGAGGCCGGCGCGGGCCTGCGTAGCCTGGCAGAGCCGTGGGCCG
ACACCACCACGCCGGCCGGCCGCATGGTGTTGACCGTGTTCGCCGGCATTGCCGAGTTCGAGCGTTCCCT
AATCATCGACCGCACCCGGAGCGGGCGCGAGGCCGCCAAGGCCCGAGGCGTGAAGTTTGGCCCCCGCCCT
ACCCTCACCCCGGCACAGATCGCGCACGCCCGCGAGCTGATCGACCAGGAAGGCCGCACCGTGAAAGAGG
CGGCTGCACTGCTTGGCGTGCATCGCTCGACCCTGTACCGCGCACTTGAGCGCAGCGAGGAAGTGACGCC
CACCGAGGCCAGGCGGCGCGGTGCCTTCCGTGAGGACGCATTGACCGAGGCCGACGCCCTGGCGGCCGCC
GAGAATGAACGCCAAGAGGAACAAGCATGAAACCGCACCAGGACGGCCAGGACGAACCGTTTTTCATTAC
CGAAGAGATCGAGGCGGAGATGATCGCGGCCGGGTACGTGTTCGAGCCGCCCGCGCACGGCTCAACCGTG
CGGCTGCATGAAATCCTGGCCGGTTTGTCTGATGCCAAGCTGGCGGCCTGGCCGGCCAGCTTGGCCGCTG
AAGAAACCGAGCGCCGCCGTCTAAAAAGGTGATGTGTATTTGAGTAAAACAGCTTGCGTCATGCGGTCGC
TGCGTATATGATGCGATGAGTAAATAAACAAATACGCAAGGGGAACGCATGAAGGTTATCGCTGTACTTA
ACCAGAAAGGCGGGTCAGGCAAGACGACCATCGCAACCCATCTAGCCCGCGCCCTGCAACTCGCCGGGGC
CGATGTTCTGTTAGTCGATTCCGATCCCCAGGGCAGTGCCCGCGATTGGGCGGCCGTGCGGGAAGATCAA
CCGCTAACCGTTGTCGGCATCGACCGCCCGACGATTGACCGCGACGTGAAGGCCATCGGCCGGCGCGACT
TCGTAGTGATCGACGGAGCGCCCCAGGCGGCGGACTTGGCTGTGTCCGCGATCAAGGCAGCCGACTTCGT
GCTGATTCCGGTGCAGCCAAGCCCTTACGACATATGGGCCACCGCCGACCTGGTGGAGCTGGTTAAGCAG
CGCATTGAGGTCACGGATGGAAGGCTACAAGCGGCCTTTGTCGTGTCGCGGGCGATCAAAGGCACGCGCA
TCGGCGGTGAGGTTGCCGAGGCGCTGGCCGGGTACGAGCTGCCCATTCTTGAGTCCCGTATCACGCAGCG
CGTGAGCTACCCAGGCACTGCCGCCGCCGGCACAACCGTTCTTGAATCAGAACCCGAGGGCGACGCTGCC
CGCGAGGTCCAGGCGCTGGCCGCTGAAATTAAATCAAAACTCATTTGAGTTAATGAGGTAAAGAGAAAAT
GAGCAAAAGCACAAACACGCTAAGTGCCGGCCGTCCGAGCGCACGCAGCAGCAAGGCTGCAACGTTGGCC
AGCCTGGCAGACACGCCAGCCATGAAGCGGGTCAACTTTCAGTTGCCGGCGGAGGATCACACCAAGCTGA
AGATGTACGCGGTACGCCAAGGCAAGACCATTACCGAGCTGCTATCTGAATACATCGCGCAGCTACCAGA
GTAAATGAGCAAATGAATAAATGAGTAGATGAATTTTAGCGGCTAAAGGAGGCGGCATGGAAAATCAAGA
ACAACCAGGCACCGACGCCGTGGAATGCCCCATGTGTGGAGGAACGGGCGGTTGGCCAGGCGTAAGCGGC
TGGGTTGCCTGCCGGCCCTGCAATGGCACTGGAACCCCCAAGCCCGAGGAATCGGCGTGAGCGGTCGCAA
ACCATCCGGCCCGGTACAAATCGGCGCGGCGCTGGGTGATGACCTGGTGGAGAAGTTGAAGGCCGCGCAG
GCCGCCCAGCGGCAACGCATCGAGGCAGAAGCACGCCCCGGTGAATCGTGGCAAGCGGCCGCTGATCGAA
TCCGCAAAGAATCCCGGCAACCGCCGGCAGCCGGTGCGCCGTCGATTAGGAAGCCGCCCAAGGGCGACGA
GCAACCAGATTTTTTCGTTCCGATGCTCTATGACGTGGGCACCCGCGATAGTCGCAGCATCATGGACGTG
GCCGTTTTCCGTCTGTCGAAGCGTGACCGACGAGCTGGCGAGGTGATCCGCTACGAGCTTCCAGACGGGC
ACGTAGAGGTTTCCGCAGGGCCGGCCGGCATGGCCAGTGTGTGGGATTACGACCTGGTACTGATGGCGGT
TTCCCATCTAACCGAATCCATGAACCGATACCGGGAAGGGAAGGGAGACAAGCCCGGCCGCGTGTTCCGT
CCACACGTTGCGGACGTACTCAAGTTCTGCCGGCGAGCCGATGGCGGAAAGCAGAAAGACGACCTGGTAG
AAACCTGCATTCGGTTAAACACCACGCACGTTGCCATGCAGCGTACGAAGAAGGCCAAGAACGGCCGCCT
GGTGACGGTATCCGAGGGTGAAGCCTTGATTAGCCGCTACAAGATCGTAAAGAGCGAAACCGGGCGGCCG
GAGTACATCGAGATCGAGCTAGCTGATTGGATGTACCGCGAGATCACAGAAGGCAAGAACCCGGACGTGC
TGACGGTTCACCCCGATTACTTTTTGATCGATCCCGGCATCGGCCGTTTTCTCTACCGCCTGGCACGCCG
CGCCGCAGGCAAGGCAGAAGCCAGATGGTTGTTCAAGACGATCTACGAACGCAGTGGCAGCGCCGGAGAG
TTCAAGAAGTTCTGTTTCACCGTGCGCAAGCTGATCGGGTCAAATGACCTGCCGGAGTACGATTTGAAGG
AGGAGGCGGGGCAGGCTGGCCCGATCCTAGTCATGCGCTACCGCAACCTGATCGAGGGCGAAGCATCCGC
CGGTTCCTAATGTACGGAGCAGATGCTAGGGCAAATTGCCCTAGCAGGGGAAAAAGGTCGAAAAGGCCTC
TTTCCTGTGGATAGCACGTACATTGGGAACCCAAAGCCGTACATTGGGAACCGGAACCCGTACATTGGGA
ACCCAAAGCCGTACATTGGGAACCGGTCACACATGTAAGTGACTGATATAAAAGAGAAAAAAGGCGATTT
TTCCGCCTAAAACTCTTTAAAACTTATTAAAACTCTTAAAACCCGCCTGGCCTGTGCATAACTGTCTGGC
CAGCGCACAGCCCAAGAGCTGCAAAAAGCGCCTACCCTTCGGTCGCTGCGCTCCCTACGCCCCGCCGCTT
CGCGTCGGCCTATCGCGGCCGCTGGCCGCTCAAAAATGGCTGGCCTACGGCCAGGCAATCTACCAGGGCG
CGGACAAGCCGCGCCGTCGCCACTCGACCGCCGGCGCCCACATCAAGGCACCCTGCCTCGCGCGTTTCGG
TGATGACGGTGAAAACCTCTGACACATGCAGCTCCCGGAAACGGTCACAGCTTGTCTGTAAGCGGATGCC
GGGAGCAGACAAGCCCGTCAGGGCGCGTCAGCGGGTGTTGGCGGGTGTCGGGGCGCAGCCATGACCCAGT
CACGTAGCGATAGCGGAGTGTATACTGGCTTAACTATGCGGCATCAGAGCAGATTGTACTGAGAGTGCAC
CATATGCGGTGTGAAATACCGCACAGATGCGTAAGGAGAAAATACCGCATCAGGCCCTCTTCCGCTTCCT
CGCTCACTGACTCGCTGCGCTCGGTCGTTCGGCTGCGGCGAGCGGTATCAGCTCACTCAAAGGCGGTAAT
ACGGTTATCCACAGAATCAGGGGATAACGCAGGAAAGAACATGTGAGCAAAAGGCCAGCAAAAGGCCAGG
AACCGTAAAAAGGCCGCGTTGCTGGCGTTTTTCCATAGGCTCCGCCCCCCTGACGAGCATCACAAAAATC
GACGCTCAAGTCAGAGGTGGCGAAACCCGACAGGACTATAAAGATACCAGGCGTTTCCCCCTGGAAGCTC
CCTCGTGCGCTCTCCTGTTCCGACCCTGCCGCTTACCGGATACCTGTCCGCCTTTCTCCCTTCGGGAAGC
GTGGCGCTTTCTCATAGCTCACGCTGTAGGTATCTCAGTTCGGTGTAGGTCGTTCGCTCCAAGCTGGGCT
GTGTGCACGAACCCCCCGTTCAGCCCGACCGCTGCGCCTTATCCGGTAACTATCGTCTTGAGTCCAACCC
GGTAAGACACGACTTATCGCCACTGGCAGCAGCCACTGGTAACAGGATTAGCAGAGCGAGGTAT
